Addgene plasmid #13816: SIRT5 Flag
Purpose: Mammalian expression of human SIRT5 with flag tag
Depositing lab: Eric Verdin. Depositing organization: J. David Gladstone Institutes. Publication: The human Sir2 ortholog, SIRT2, is an NAD+-dependent tubulin deacetylase. North BJ, Marshall BL, Borra MT, Denu JM, Verdin E. Mol Cell. 2003 Feb . 11(2):437-44. 10.1016/S1097-2765(03)00038-8 PubMed 12620231.
Backbone
  Vector backbone: pcDNA3.1 +
  Backbone manufacturer: Invitrogen
  Backbone size w/o insert (bp): 5500
  Vector type: Mammalian Expression
  Selectable markers: Neomycin (select with G418)
Growth in bacteria
  Bacterial resistance: Ampicillin, 100 μg/mL
  Growth temperature: 37°C
  Growth strain: DH5alpha
  Copy number: High Copy
Gene/Insert
  Gene/Insert name: SIRT5
  Species: H. sapiens (human)
  Insert size (bp): 932
  Entrez Gene: SIRT5 (a.k.a. SIR2L5)
  Tag / fusion protein: flag (C terminal on backbone)
  Cloning method: Restriction Enzyme; 5′ cloning site EcoRI (not destroyed); 3′ cloning site EcoRI (not destroyed)
  Sequencing primers: 5′ T7; 3′ BGH Reverse
Resource information
  A portion of this plasmid was derived from a plasmid made by: Roy Frye
Terms and licenses: Academic/Nonprofit Terms; Industry Terms: Not Available to Industry
Depositor comments: cloned into a version of pcDNA3.1 that has been modified to include a C-terminal Flag tag (see author's map for details).
How to cite: SIRT5 Flag was a gift from Eric Verdin (Addgene plasmid # 13816 ; http://n2t.net/addgene:13816 ; RRID:Addgene_13816)
