[The description below was written by a language model from this plasmid's Addgene catalogue record and pLannotate feature annotations shown in this document.]
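Description:
SIRT5 Flag is a mammalian expression plasmid built on a modified pcDNA3.1(+) backbone that carries a C-terminal FLAG epitope supplied by the vector. The sequenced construct is about 6.35 kb. It replicates in E. coli from a high-copy ColE1/pUC-type origin and is selected with ampicillin through the β-lactamase gene. An f1 origin is also present, which permits single-stranded DNA production. For selection in mammalian cells, an SV40 enhancer/early promoter drives the neomycin phosphotransferase gene, terminated by an SV40 polyadenylation signal, so that stable transfectants can be selected with G418.

The payload is the human SIRT5 coding sequence (roughly 930 bp), inserted through EcoRI sites at both ends. It lies downstream of the human cytomegalovirus immediate-early enhancer and promoter, in frame with the downstream FLAG tag, and is followed by the bovine growth hormone polyadenylation signal. A T7 promoter between the CMV promoter and the insert allows in vitro transcription and serves as a sequencing primer site. SIRT5 is an NAD-dependent sirtuin annotated as a lysine demalonylase, desuccinylase and deglutarylase. The FLAG epitope allows the expressed protein to be detected or immunoprecipitated with anti-FLAG antibodies.

Several small annotated fragments (an HIV-1 LTR piece, a bom fragment, a ble fragment, and lac promoter/operator and lacI remnants) appear to be short sequence matches or backbone remnants rather than functional elements. The record supports use for transient or stable expression of tagged human SIRT5 in mammalian cells, in the context of work characterising the human Sir2-related deacetylase family.
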