Features (pLannotate 1.2.2; 21 found; start..end, strand, type, name):
    234..822     -  rep_origin     ori: high-copy-number ColE1/pMB1/pBR322/pUC origin of replication
    993..1853    -  CDS            AmpR: β-lactamase; bla; confers resistance to ampicillin, carbenicillin, and related antibiotics
   1854..1958    -  promoter       AmpR promoter: bla
   2017..2069    -  misc_feature   bom (fragment): basis of mobility region from pBR322
   2224..2603    +  enhancer       CMV enhancer: human cytomegalovirus immediate early enhancer
   2604..2807    +  promoter       CMV promoter: human cytomegalovirus (CMV) immediate early promoter
   2803..2836    +  LTR            5' LTR (truncated) (fragment): truncated 5' long terminal repeat (LTR) from HIV-1
   2852..2870    +  promoter       T7 promoter: promoter for bacteriophage T7 RNA polymerase
   2931..3860    +  CDS            SIRT5: SIR5_HUMAN - Also known as SIR2L5. Experimental evidence at protein level: Swiss-Prot protein existence level 1. NAD-dependent lysine demalonylase, desuccinylase and deglutarylase that specifically removes malonyl, succinyl and glutaryl groups on target proteins (PubMed:21908771, PubMed:22076378, PubMed:24703693, PubMed:29180469). Activates CPS1 and contributes to the regulation of blood ammonia levels during prolonged fasting: acts by mediating desuccinylation and deglutarylation of CPS1, thereby increasing CPS1 activity in response to elevated NAD levels during fasting (PubMed:22076378, PubM
   3876..3896    +  CDS            FLAG (fragment): FLAG® epitope tag, followed by an enterokinase cleavage site
   3937..4161    +  polyA_signal   bGH poly(A) signal: bovine growth hormone polyadenylation signal
   4165..4186    +  promoter       SV40 promoter (fragment): SV40 enhancer and early promoter
   4207..4635    +  rep_origin     f1 ori (sequence partly withheld): f1 bacteriophage origin of replication; arrow indicates direction of (+) strand synthesis
   4649..4978    +  promoter       SV40 promoter: SV40 enhancer and early promoter
   5045..5836    +  CDS            neo: KKA2_KLEPN - Also known as kan, nptII. Experimental evidence at protein level: Swiss-Prot protein existence level 1. Resistance to kanamycin, neomycin, paromomycin, ribostamycin, butirosin and gentamicin B. From Klebsiella pneumoniae.
   5860..6018    +  CDS            ble (fragment): BLE_KLEPN - Experimental evidence at protein level: Swiss-Prot protein existence level 1. Binding protein with a strong affinity to the bleomycin family of antibiotics. Binds to CL990; an antimitotic-antibiotic compound. From Klebsiella pneumoniae.
   6013..6134    +  polyA_signal   SV40 poly(A) signal: SV40 polyadenylation signal
   6207..6223    -  protein_bind   lac operator: The lac repressor binds to the lac operator to inhibit transcription in E. coli. This inhibition can be relieved by adding lactose or isopropyl-β-D-thiogalactopyranoside (IPTG). lac repressor encoded by lacI
   6231..6261    -  promoter       lac promoter: promoter for the E. coli lac operon
   6276..6297    -  protein_bind   CAP binding site: CAP binding activates transcription in the presence of cAMP. E. coli catabolite activator protein
   6310..51      -  CDS            lacI (fragment) (across the origin): lac repressor; lacI; The lac repressor binds to the lac operator to inhibit transcription in E. coli. This inhibition can be relieved by adding lactose or isopropyl-β-D-thiogalactopyranoside (IPTG).
>Addgene plasmid #13816 | SIRT5 Flag | addgene full sequence | sequence record 168526 | Addgene NGS result
CATTAATGAATCGGCCAACGCGCGGGGAGAGGCGGTTTGCGTATTGGGCGCTCTTCCGCTTCCTCGCTCA
CTGACTCGCTGCGCTCGGTCGTTCGGCTGCGGCGAGCGGTATCAGCTCACTCAAAGGCGGTAATACGGTT
ATCCACAGAATCAGGGGATAACGCAGGAAAGAACATGTGAGCAAAAGGCCAGCAAAAGGCCAGGAACCGT
AAAAAGGCCGCGTTGCTGGCGTTTTTCCATAGGCTCCGCCCCCCTGACGAGCATCACAAAAATCGACGCT
CAAGTCAGAGGTGGCGAAACCCGACAGGACTATAAAGATACCAGGCGTTTCCCCCTGGAAGCTCCCTCGT
GCGCTCTCCTGTTCCGACCCTGCCGCTTACCGGATACCTGTCCGCCTTTCTCCCTTCGGGAAGCGTGGCG
CTTTCTCATAGCTCACGCTGTAGGTATCTCAGTTCGGTGTAGGTCGTTCGCTCCAAGCTGGGCTGTGTGC
ACGAACCCCCCGTTCAGCCCGACCGCTGCGCCTTATCCGGTAACTATCGTCTTGAGTCCAACCCGGTAAG
ACACGACTTATCGCCACTGGCAGCAGCCACTGGTAACAGGATTAGCAGAGCGAGGTATGTAGGCGGTGCT
ACAGAGTTCTTGAAGTGGTGGCCTAACTACGGCTACACTAGAAGAACAGTATTTGGTATCTGCGCTCTGC
TGAAGCCAGTTACCTTCGGAAAAAGAGTTGGTAGCTCTTGATCCGGCAAACAAACCACCGCTGGTAGCGG
TGGTTTTTTTGTTTGCAAGCAGCAGATTACGCGCAGAAAAAAAGGATCTCAAGAAGATCCTTTGATCTTT
TCTACGGGGTCTGACGCTCAGTGGAACGAAAACTCACGTTAAGGGATTTTGGTCATGAGATTATCAAAAA
GGATCTTCACCTAGATCCTTTTAAATTAAAAATGAAGTTTTAAATCAATCTAAAGTATATATGAGTAAAC
TTGGTCTGACAGTTACCAATGCTTAATCAGTGAGGCACCTATCTCAGCGATCTGTCTATTTCGTTCATCC
ATAGTTGCCTGACTCCCCGTCGTGTAGATAACTACGATACGGGAGGGCTTACCATCTGGCCCCAGTGCTG
CAATGATACCGCGAGACCCACGCTCACCGGCTCCAGATTTATCAGCAATAAACCAGCCAGCCGGAAGGGC
CGAGCGCAGAAGTGGTCCTGCAACTTTATCCGCCTCCATCCAGTCTATTAATTGTTGCCGGGAAGCTAGA
GTAAGTAGTTCGCCAGTTAATAGTTTGCGCAACGTTGTTGCCATTGCTACAGGCATCGTGGTGTCACGCT
CGTCGTTTGGTATGGCTTCATTCAGCTCCGGTTCCCAACGATCAAGGCGAGTTACATGATCCCCCATGTT
GTGCAAAAAAGCGGTTAGCTCCTTCGGTCCTCCGATCGTTGTCAGAAGTAAGTTGGCCGCAGTGTTATCA
CTCATGGTTATGGCAGCACTGCATAATTCTCTTACTGTCATGCCATCCGTAAGATGCTTTTCTGTGACTG
GTGAGTACTCAACCAAGTCATTCTGAGAATAGTGTATGCGGCGACCGAGTTGCTCTTGCCCGGCGTCAAT
ACGGGATAATACCGCGCCACATAGCAGAACTTTAAAAGTGCTCATCATTGGAAAACGTTCTTCGGGGCGA
AAACTCTCAAGGATCTTACCGCTGTTGAGATCCAGTTCGATGTAACCCACTCGTGCACCCAACTGATCTT
CAGCATCTTTTACTTTCACCAGCGTTTCTGGGTGAGCAAAAACAGGAAGGCAAAATGCCGCAAAAAAGGG
AATAAGGGCGACACGGAAATGTTGAATACTCATACTCTTCCTTTTTCAATATTATTGAAGCATTTATCAG
GGTTATTGTCTCATGAGCGGATACATATTTGAATGTATTTAGAAAAATAAACAAATAGGGGTTCCGCGCA
CATTTCCCCGAAAAGTGCCACCTGACGTCGACGGATCGGGAGATCTCCCGATCCCCTATGGTGCACTCTC
AGTACAATCTGCTCTGATGCCGCATAGTTAAGCCAGTATCTGCTCCCTGCTTGTGTGTTGGAGGTCGCTG
AGTAGTGCGCGAGCAAAATTTAAGCTACAACAAGGCAAGGCTTGACCGACAATTGCATGAAGAATCTGCT
TAGGGTTAGGCGTTTTGCGCTGCTTCGCGATGTACGGGCCAGATATACGCGTTGACATTGATTATTGACT
AGTTATTAATAGTAATCAATTACGGGGTCATTAGTTCATAGCCCATATATGGAGTTCCGCGTTACATAAC
TTACGGTAAATGGCCCGCCTGGCTGACCGCCCAACGACCCCCGCCCATTGACGTCAATAATGACGTATGT
TCCCATAGTAACGCCAATAGGGACTTTCCATTGACGTCAATGGGTGGAGTATTTACGGTAAACTGCCCAC
TTGGCAGTACATCAAGTGTATCATATGCCAAGTACGCCCCCTATTGACGTCAATGACGGTAAATGGCCCG
CCTGGCATTATGCCCAGTACATGACCTTATGGGACTTTCCTACTTGGCAGTACATCTACGTATTAGTCAT
CGCTATTACCATGGTGATGCGGTTTTGGCAGTACATCAATGGGCGTGGATAGCGGTTTGACTCACGGGGA
TTTCCAAGTCTCCACCCCATTGACGTCAATGGGAGTTTGTTTTGGCACCAAAATCAACGGGACTTTCCAA
AATGTCGTAACAACTCCGCCCCATTGACGCAAATGGGCGGTAGGCGTGTACGGTGGGAGGTCTATATAAG
CAGAGCTCTCTGGCTAACTAGAGAACCCACTGCTTACTGGCTTATCGAAATTAATACGACTCACTATAGG
GAGACCCAAGCTGGCTAGCGTTTAAACTTAAGCTTGGTACCGAGCTCGGATCCGAATTCCATGCGACCTC
TCCAGATTGTCCCAAGTCGATTGATTTCCCAGCTATATTGTGGCCTGAAGCCTCCAGCGTCCACACGAAA
CCAGATTTGCCTGAAAATGGCTCGGCCAAGTTCAAGTATGGCAGATTTTCGAAAGTTTTTTGCAAAAGCA
AAGCACATAGTCATCATCTCAGGAGCTGGTGTTAGTGCAGAAAGTGGTGTTCCGACCTTCAGAGGAGCTG
GAGGTTATTGGAGAAAATGGCAAGCCCAGGACCTGGCGACTCCCCTGGCCTTTGCCCACAACCCGTCCCG
GGTGTGGGAGTTCTACCACTACCGGCGGGAGGTCATGGGGAGCAAGGAGCCCAACGCCGGGCACCGCGCC
ATAGCCGAGTGTGAGACCCGGCTGGGCAAGCAGGGCCGGCGAGTCGTGGTCATCACCCAGAACATCGATG
AGCTGCACCGCAAGGCTGGCACCAAGAACCTTCTGGAGATCCATGGTAGCTTATTTAAAACTCGATGTAC
CTCTTGTGGAGTTGTGGCTGAGAATTACAAGAGTCCAATTTGTCCAGCTTTATCAGGAAAAGGTGCTCCA
GAACCTGGAACTCAAGATGCCAGCATCCCAGTTGAGAAACTTCCCCGGTGTGAAGAGGCAGGCTGCGGGG
GCTTGCTGCGACCTCACGTCGTGTGGTTTGGAGAAAACCTGGATCCTGCCATTCTGGAGGAGGTTGACAG
AGAGCTCGCCCACTGTGATTTATGTCTAGTGGTGGGCACTTCCTCTGTGGTGTACCCAGCAGCCATGTTT
GCCCCCCAGGTGGCTGCCAGGGGCGTGCCAGTGGCTGAATTTAACACGGAGACCACCCCAGCTACGAACA
GATTCAGGTTTCATTTCCAGGGACCCTGTGGAACGACTCTTCCTGAAGCCCTTGCCTGTCATGAAAATGA
AACTGTTTCTGAATTCGGAGGAGACTACAAGGACGACGATGACAAGTAATCTAGAGGGCCCGTTTAAACC
CGCTGATCAGCCTCGACTGTGCCTTCTAGTTGCCAGCCATCTGTTGTTTGCCCCTCCCCCGTGCCTTCCT
TGACCCTGGAAGGTGCCACTCCCACTGTCCTTTCCTAATAAAATGAGGAAATTGCATCGCATTGTCTGAG
TAGGTGTCATTCTATTCTGGGGGGTGGGGTGGGGCAGGACAGCAAGGGGGAGGATTGGGAAGACAATAGC
AGGCATGCTGGGGATGCGGTGGGCTCTATGGCTTCTGAGGCGGAAAGAACCAGCTGGGGCTCTAGGGGGT
ATCCCC
[124 nt withheld, positions 4207-4330]
C
[91 nt withheld, positions 4332-4422]
A
[49 nt withheld, positions 4424-4472]
CCTTTGACGTTGGAGTCCACGTTCTTT
[37 nt withheld, positions 4500-4536]
ACCCTATCTCGGTCTATTCTTTTGATTTATAAGGGATTTTGCCGATTTCGGCCTATTGGTTAAAAAATGA
GCTGATTTAACAAAAATTTAACGCGAATTAATTCTGTGGAATGTGTGTCAGTTAGGGTGTGGAAAGTCCC
CAGGCTCCCCAGCAGGCAGAAGTATGCAAAGCATGCATCTCAATTAGTCAGCAACCAGGTGTGGAAAGTC
CCCAGGCTCCCCAGCAGGCAGAAGTATGCAAAGCATGCATCTCAATTAGTCAGCAACCATAGTCCCGCCC
CTAACTCCGCCCATCCCGCCCCTAACTCCGCCCAGTTCCGCCCATTCTCCGCCCCATGGCTGACTAATTT
TTTTTATTTATGCAGAGGCCGAGGCCGCCTCTGCCTCTGAGCTATTCCAGAAGTAGTGAGGAGGCTTTTT
TGGAGGCCTAGGCTTTTGCAAAAAGCTCCCGGGAGCTTGTATATCCATTTTCGGATCTGATCAAGAGACA
GGATGAGGATCGTTTCGCATGATTGAACAAGATGGATTGCACGCAGGTTCTCCGGCCGCTTGGGTGGAGA
GGCTATTCGGCTATGACTGGGCACAACAGACAATCGGCTGCTCTGATGCCGCCGTGTTCCGGCTGTCAGC
GCAGGGGCGCCCGGTTCTTTTTGTCAAGACCGACCTGTCCGGTGCCCTGAATGAACTGCAGGACGAGGCA
GCGCGGCTATCGTGGCTGGCCACGACGGGCGTTCCTTGCGCAGCTGTGCTCGACGTTGTCACTGAAGCGG
GAAGGGACTGGCTGCTATTGGGCGAAGTGCCGGGGCAGGATCTCCTGTCATCTCACCTTGCTCCTGCCGA
GAAAGTATCCATCATGGCTGATGCAATGCGGCGGCTGCATACGCTTGATCCGGCTACCTGCCCATTCGAC
CACCAAGCGAAACATCGCATCGAGCGAGCACGTACTCGGATGGAAGCCGGTCTTGTCGATCAGGATGATC
TGGACGAAGAGCATCAGGGGCTCGCGCCAGCCGAACTGTTCGCCAGGCTCAAGGCGCGCATGCCCGACGG
CGAGGATCTCGTCGTGACCCATGGCGATGCCTGCTTGCCGAATATCATGGTGGAAAATGGCCGCTTTTCT
GGATTCATCGACTGTGGCCGGCTGGGTGTGGCGGACCGCTATCAGGACATAGCGTTGGCTACCCGTGATA
TTGCTGAAGAGCTTGGCGGCGAATGGGCTGACCGCTTCCTCGTGCTTTACGGTATCGCCGCTCCCGATTC
GCAGCGCATCGCCTTCTATCGCCTTCTTGACGAGTTCTTCTGAGCGGGACTCTGGGGTTCGAAATGACCG
ACCAAGCGACGCCCAACCTGCCATCACGAGATTTCGATTCCACCGCCGCCTTCTATGAAAGGTTGGGCTT
CGGAATCGTTTTCCGGGACGCCGGCTGGATGATCCTCCAGCGCGGGGATCTCATGCTGGAGTTCTTCGCC
CACCCCAACTTGTTTATTGCAGCTTATAATGGTTACAAATAAAGCAATAGCATCACAAATTTCACAAATA
AAGCATTTTTTTCACTGCATTCTAGTTGTGGTTTGTCCAAACTCATCAATGTATCTTATCATGTCTGTAT
ACCGTCGACCTCTAGCTAGAGCTTGGCGTAATCATGGTCATAGCTGTTTCCTGTGTGAAATTGTTATCCG
CTCACAATTCCACACAACATACGAGCCGGAAGCATAAAGTGTAAAGCCTGGGGTGCCTAATGAGTGAGCT
AACTCACATTAATTGCGTTGCGCTCACTGCCCGCTTTCCAGTCGGGAAACCTGTCGTGCCAGCTG
