>Addgene plasmid #13816 | SIRT5 Flag | addgene partial sequence | sequence record 67188 | BGH-rev 5'-TAGAAGGCACAGTCGAGG-3'
GGTTTAAACGGGCCCTCTAGATTACTTGTCATCGTCGTCCTTGTAGTCTCCTCCGAATTCAGAAACAGTT
TCATTTTCATGACAGGCAAGGGCTTCAGGAAGAGTCGTTCCACAGGGTCCCTGGAAATGAAACCTGAATC
TGTTCGTAGCTGGGGTGGTCTCCGTGTTAAATTCAGCCACTGGCACGCCCCTGGCAGCCACCTGGGGGGC
AAACATGGCTGCTGGGTACACCACAGAGGAAGTGCCCACCACTAGACATAAATCACAGTGGGCGAGCTCT
CTGTCAACCTCCTCCAGAATGGCAGGATCCAGGTTTTCTCCAAACCACACGACGTGAGGTCGCAGCAAGC
CCCCGCAGCCTGCCTCTTCACACCGGGGAAGTTTCTCAACTGGGATGCTGGCATCTTGAGTTCCAGGTTC
TGGAGCACCTTTTCCTGATAAAGCTGGACAAATTGGACTCTTGTAATTCTCAGCCACAACTCCACAAGAG
GTACATCGAGTTTTAAATAAGCTACCATGGATCTCCAGAAGGTTCTTGGTGCCAGCCTTGCGGTGCAGCT
CATCGATGTTCTGGGTGATGACCACGACTCGCCGGCCCTGCTTGCCCAGCCGGGTCTCACACTCGGCTAT
GGCGCGGTGCCCGGCGTTGGGCTCCTTGCTCCCCATGACCTCCCGCCGGTAGTGGTAGAACTCCCACACC
CGGGACGGGTTGTGGGCAAAGGCCAGGGGAGTCGCCAGGTCCTGGGCTTGCCATTTTCTCCAATAACCTC
CAGCTCCTCTGAAGGTCGGAACACCACTTTCTGCACTAACACCAGCTCCTGAGATGATGACTATGTGCTT
TGCTTTTGCAAAAAACTTTCGAAAATCTGCCATACTTGAACTTGGCCGAGCCATTTTCAGGCAAATCTGG
