>Addgene plasmid #13816 | SIRT5 Flag | addgene partial sequence | sequence record 67398 | CMV-F 5'-CGCAAATGGGCGGTAGGCGTG-3'
CTATATAAGCAGAGCTCTCTGGCTAACTAGAGAACCCACTGCTTACTGGCTTATCGAAATTAATACGACT
CACTATAGGGAGACCCAAGCTGGCTAGCGTTTAAACTTAAGCTTGGTACCGAGCTCGGATCCGAATTCCA
TGCGACCTCTCCAGATTGTCCCAAGTCGATTGATTTCCCAGCTATATTGTGGCCTGAAGCCTCCAGCGTC
CACACGAAACCAGATTTGCCTGAAAATGGCTCGGCCAAGTTCAAGTATGGCAGATTTTCGAAAGTTTTTT
GCAAAAGCAAAGCACATAGTCATCATCTCAGGAGCTGGTGTTAGTGCAGAAAGTGGTGTTCCGACCTTCA
GAGGAGCTGGAGGTTATTGGAGAAAATGGCAAGCCCAGGACCTGGCGACTCCCCTGGCCTTTGCCCACAA
CCCGTCCCGGGTGTGGGAGTTCTACCACTACCGGCGGGAGGTCATGGGGAGCAAGGAGCCCAACGCCGGG
CACCGCGCCATAGCCGAGTGTGAGACCCGGCTGGGCAAGCAGGGCCGGCGAGTCGTGGTCATCACCCAGA
ACATCGATGAGCTGCACCGCAAGGCTGGCACCAAGAACCTTCTGGAGATCCATGGTAGCTTATTTAAAAC
TCGATGTACCTCTTGTGGAGTTGTGGCTGAGAATTACAAGAGTCCAATTTGTCCAGCTTTATCAGGAAAA
GGTGCTCCAGAACCTGGAACTCAAGATGCCAGCATCCCAGTTGAGAAACTTCCCCGGTGTGAAGAGGCAG
GCTGCGGGGGCTTGCTGCGACCTCACGTCGTGTGGTTTGGAGAAAACCTGGATCCTGCCATTCTGGAGGA
GGTTGACAGAGAGCTCGCCCACTGTGATTTATGTCTAGTGGTGGGCACTTCCTCTGT
